>Addgene plasmid #177205 | pBAD-tdTEVDB_C-15A/G4C | addgene full sequence | sequence record 373215 | Addgene NGS Result
GCAGCCACCATCATCATCACCATGAAAACCTGTATTTTCAGGGCAAAGGAGATATACATATGCCTAGCAT
GAATCACAAAGGTGAAGAACTGTTTACCGGCGTTGTGCCGATTCTGGTGGAACTGGATGGTGATGTGAAT
GGCCATAAATTTAGCGTTCGTGGCGAAGGCGAAGGTGATGCGACCAACGGTAAACTGACCCTGAAATTTA
TTTGCACCACCGGTTAATTGAGGCCTGAGTATAAGGTGACTTATACTTGTAATCTATCTAAACGGGGAAC
CTCTCTAGTAGACAATCCCGTGCTAAATTGTAGGACTATGCATATCCTTAGCGAAAGCTAAGGATTTTTT
TTGTCTCCCCATGCGAGAGTAGGGAACTGCCAGGCATCAAATAAAACGAAAGGCTCAGTCGAAAGACTGG
GCCTTTCGTTTTATCTGTTGTTTGTCGGTGAACGCTCTCCTGAGTAGGACAAATCCGCCGGGAGCTGTCC
CTCCTGTTCAGCTACTGACGGGGTGGTGCGTAACGGCAAAAGCACCGCCGGACATCAGCGCTAGCGGAGT
GTATACTGGCTTACTATGTTGGCACTGATGAGGGTGTCAGTGAAGTGCTTCATGTGGCAGGAGAAAAAAG
GCTGCACCGGTGCGTCAGCAGAATATGTGATACAGGATATATTCCGCTTCCTCGCTCACTGACTCGCTAC
GCTCGGTCGTTCGACTGCGGCGAGCGGAAATGGCTTACGAACGGGGCGGAGATTTCCTGGAAGATGCCAG
GAAGATACTTAACAGGGAAGTGAGAGGGCCGCGGCAAAGCCGTTTTTCCATAGGCTCCGCCCCCCTGACA
AGCATCACGAAATCTGACGCTCAAATCAGTGGTGGCGAAACCCGACAGGACTATAAAGATACCAGGCGTT
TCCCCCTGGCGGCTCCCTCGTGCGCTCTCCTGTTCCTGCCTTTCGGTTTACCGGTGTCATTCCGCTGTTA
TGGCCGCGTTTGTCTCATTCCACGCCTGACACTCAGTTCCGGGTAGGCAGTTCGCTCCAAGCTGGACTGT
ATGCACGAACCCCCCGTTCAGTCCGACCGCTGCGCCTTATCCGGTAACTATCGTCTTGAGTCCAACCCGG
AAAGACATGCAAAAGCACCACTGGCAGCAGCCACTGGTAATTGATTTAGAGGAGTTAGTCTTGAAGTCAT
GCGCCGGTTAAGGCTAAACTGAAAGGACAAGTTTTGGTGACTGCGCTCCTCCAAGCCAGTTACCTCGGTT
CAAAGAGTTGGTAGCTCAGAGAACCTTCGAAAAACCGCCCTGCAAGGCGGTTTTTTCGTTTTCAGAGCAA
GAGTTTACGCGCAGACCAAAACGATCTCAAGAAGATCATCTTATTAATCAGATAAAATATTTCTAGATTT
CAGTGCAATTTATCTCTTCAAATGTAGCACCTGAAGTCAGCCCCATACGATATAAGTTGTAATTCTCATG
TTTGACAGCTTATCATCGATAAGCTTTAATGCGGTAGTTTATCACAGTTAAATTGCTAACGCAGTCAGGC
ACCGTGTATGAAATCTAACAATGCGCTCATCGTCATCCTCGGCACCGTCACCCTGGATGCTGTAGGCATA
GGCTTGGTTATGCCGGTACTGCCGGGCCTCTTGCGGGATATCGTCCATTCCGACAGCATCGCCAGTCACT
ATGGCGTGCTGCTAGCGCTATATGCGTTGATGCAATTTCTATGCGCACCCGTTCTCGGAGCACTGTCCGA
CCGCTTTGGCCGCCGCCCAGTCCTGCTCGCTTCGCTACTTGGAGCCACTATCGACTACGCGATCATGGCG
ACCACACCCGTCCTGTGGATCCTCTACGCCGGACGCATCGTGGCCGGCATCACCGGCGCCACAGGTGCGG
TTGCTGGCGCCTATATCGCCGACATCACCGATGGGGAAGATCGGGCTCGCCACTTCGGGCTCATGAGCGC
TTGTTTCGGCGTGGGTATGGTGGCAGGCCCCGTGGCCGGGGGACTGTTGGGCGCCATCTCCTTGCATGCA
CCATTCCTTGCGGCGGCGGTGCTCAACGGCCTCAACCTACTACTGGGCTGCTTCCTAATGCAGGAGTCGC
ATAAGGGAGAGCGTCGACCGATGCCCTTGAGAGCCTTCAACCCAGTCAGCTCCTTCCGGTGGGCGCGGGG
CATGACTATCGTCGCCGCACTTATGACTGTCTTCTTTATCATGCAACTCGTAGGACAGGTGCCGGCAGCG
CTCTGGGTCATTTTCGGCGAGGACCGCTTTCGCTGGAGCGCGACGATGATCGGCCTGTCGCTTGCGGTAT
TCGGAATCTTGCACGCCCTCGCTCAAGCCTTCGTCACTGGTCCCGCCACCAAACGTTTCGGCGAGAAGCA
GGCCATTATCGCCGGCATGGCGGCCGACGCGCTGGGCTACGTCTTGCTGGCGTTCGCGACGCGAGGCTGG
ATGGCCTTCCCCATTATGATTCTTCTCGCTTCCGGCGGCATCGGGATGCCCGCGTTGCAGGCCATGCTGT
CCAGGCAGGTAGATGACGACCATCAGGGACAGCTTCAAGGATCGCTCGCGGCTCTTACCAGCCTAACTTC
GATCATTGGACCGCTGATCGTCACGGCGATTTATGCCGCCTCGGCGAGCACATGGAACGGGTTGGCATGG
ATTGTAGGCGCCGCCCTATACCTTGTCTGCCTCCCCGCGTTGCGTCGCGGTGCATGGAGCCGGGCCACCT
CGACCTGAATGGAAGCCGGCGGCACCTCGCTAACGGATTCACCACTCCAAGAATTGGAGCCAATCAATTC
TTGCGGAGAACTGTGAATGCGCAAACCAACCCTTGGCAGAACATATCCATCGCGTGCGGCCGCGTCTCCG
GGAGCTGCATGTGTCAGAGGTTTTCACCGTCATCACCGAAACGCGCGAGGCAGCAGATCAATTCGCGCGC
GAAGGCGAAGCGGCATGCATAATGTGCCTGTCAAATGGACGAAGCAGGGATTCTGCAAACCCTATGCTAC
TCCGTCAAGCCGTCAATTGTCTGATTCGTTACCAATTATGACAACTTGACGGCTACATCATTCACTTTTT
CTTCACAACCGGCACGGAACTCGCTCGGGCTGGCCCCGGTGCATTTTTTAAATACCCGCGAGAAATAGAG
TTGATCGTCAAAACCAACATTGCGACCGACGGTGGCGATAGGCATCCGGGTGGTGCTCAAAAGCAGCTTC
GCCTGGCTGATACGTTGGTCCTCGCGCCAGCTTAAGACGCTAATCCCTAACTGCTGGCGGAAAAGATGTG
ACAGACGCGACGGCGACAAGCAAACATGCTGTGCGACGCTGGCGATATCAAAATTGCTGTCTGCCAGGTG
ATCGCTGATGTACTGACAAGCCTCGCGTACCCGATTATCCATCGGTGGATGGAGCGACTCGTTAATCGCT
TCCATGCGCCGCAGTAACAATTGCTCAAGCAGATTTATCGCCAGCAGCTCCGAATAGCGCCCTTCCCCTT
GCCCGGCGTTAATGATTTGCCCAAACAGGTCGCTGAAATGCGGCTGGTGCGCTTCATCCGGGCGAAAGAA
CCCCGTATTGGCAAATATTGACGGCCAGTTAAGCCATTCATGCCAGTAGGCGCGCGGACGAAAGTAAACC
CACTGGTGATACCATTCGCGAGCCTCCGGATGACGACCGTAGTGATGAATCTCTCCTGGCGGGAACAGCA
AAATATCACCCGGTCGGCAAACAAATTCTCGTCCCTGATTTTTCACCACCCCCTGACCGCGGATGGTGAG
ATTGAGAATATAACCTTTCATTCCCAGCGGTCGGTCGATAAAAAAATCGAGATAACCGTTGGCCTCAATC
GGCGTTAAACCCGCCACCAGATGGGCATTAAACGAGTATCCCGGCAGAAGGGGATCATTTTGCGCTTCAG
CCATACTTTTCATACTCCCGCCATTCAGAGAAGAAACCAATTGTCCATATTGCATCAGACATTGCCGTCA
CTGCGTCTTTTACTGGCTCTTCTCGCTAACCAAACCGGTAACCCCGCTTATTAAAAGCATTCTGTAACAA
AGCGGGACCAAAGCCATGACAAAAACGCGTAACAAAAGTGTCTATAATCACGGCAGAAAAGTCCACATTG
ATTATTTGCACGGCGTCACACTTTGCTATGCCATAGCATTTTTATCCATAAGATTAGCGGATCCTACCTG
ACGCTTTTTATCGCAACTCTCTACTGTTTCTCCATACCCGTTTTTTGGGCTACGCTGAATTCGAATTGGT
TCTACATAAATGCCTAACGACTATCCCTTTGGGGAGTAGGGTCAAGTGACTCGAAACGATAGACAACTTG
CTTTAACAAGTTGGAGATATAGTCTGCTCTGCATGGTGACATGCAGCTGGATATAATTCCGGGGTAAGAT
TAACGACCTTATCTGAACATAATGCTAAAACTGCCGGTTCCGTGGCCGACCCTGGTGACCACCTTGACCT
ATGGCGTTCAGTGCTTTAGCCGCTATCCGGATCATATGAAACGCCATGATTTCTTTAAAAGCGCGATGCC
GGAAGGCTATGTGCAGGAACGTACCATTAGCTTCAAAGATGATGGCACCTATAAAACCCGTGCGGAAGTT
AAATTTGAAGGCGATACCCTGGTGAACCGCATTGAACTGAAAGGTATTGATTTTAAAGAAGATGGCAACA
TTCTGGGTCATAAACTGGAATATAATTTCAACAGCCATAACGTGTATATTACCGCCGATAAACAGAAAAA
TGGCATCAAAGCGAACTTTAAAATCCGTCACAACGTGGAAGATGGTAGCGTGCAGCTGGCGGATCATTAT
CAGCAGAATACCCCGATTGGTGATGGCCCGGTGCTGCTGCCGGATAATCATTATCTGAGCACCCAGAGCG
TTCTGAGCAAAGATCCGAATGAAAAACGTGATCATATGGTGCTGCTGGAATTTGTTACCGCCGCGGGCAT
TACCCACGGTATGGATGAACTGTATAAAG
Features (pLannotate 1.2.2; 13 found; start..end, strand, type, name):
     24..44      +  CDS            TEV site: tobacco etch virus (TEV) protease recognition and cleavage site
     30..224     +  CDS            cEGFP (fragment): cEGFP is a basic (constitutively fluorescent) green fluorescent protein published in 2008, derived from Aequorea victoria.
    324..352     +  terminator     bacterial terminator (fragment): putative bacterial transcription terminator
    388..474     +  terminator     rrnB T1 terminator: Escherichia coli rrnB; transcription terminator T1 from the E. coli rrnB gene
    483..553     +  mobile_element IS1 (fragment): prokaryotic transposable element IS1
    672..727     -  rep_origin     RSF ori (fragment): Plasmids containing the RSF 1030 origin of replication can be propagated in E. coli cells that contain additional plasmids with compatible origins.
    815..1360    -  rep_origin     p15A ori: Plasmids containing the medium-copy-number p15A origin of replication can be propagated in E. coli cells that contain a second plasmid with the ColE1 origin.
   1472..1500    +  promoter       tet promoter: E. coli promoter for tetracycline efflux protein gene
   1548..2738    +  CDS            TcR: tetracycline efflux protein; tet; confers resistance to tetracycline
   2884..2924    -  CDS            rop (fragment): Rop protein, which maintains plasmids at low copy number; rop
   3049..3924    -  CDS            araC: ARAC_ECOLI - Experimental evidence at protein level: Swiss-Prot protein existence level 1. Transcription factor that regulates the expression of several genes involved in the transport and metabolism of L-arabinose (PubMed:4362626, PubMed:328165, PubMed:6251457, PubMed:2962192, PubMed:6319708, PubMed:2231717, PubMed:1447222). Functions both as a positive and a negative regulator (PubMed:328165, PubMed:6251457). In the presence of arabinose, activates the expression of the araBAD, araE, araFGH and araJ promoters (PubMed:4362626, PubMed:328165, PubMed:6251457, PubMed:2962192, PubMed:6319708, Pub
   3951..4235    +  promoter       araBAD promoter: araBAD; promoter of the L-arabinose operon of E. coli; the araC regulatory gene is transcribed in the opposite direction (Guzman et al., 1995)
   4438..4998    +  CDS            Superfolder GFP (fragment): Superfolder GFP is a basic (constitutively fluorescent) green fluorescent protein published in 2005, derived from Aequorea victoria. It is reported to be a very rapidly-maturing weak dimer.
