[The description below was written by a language model from this plasmid's Addgene catalogue record and pLannotate feature annotations shown in this document.]
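Description:
pBAD-tdTEVDB_C-15A/G4C is a 4,999 bp bacterial expression plasmid built on a pBAD backbone and designed to produce a circular mRNA in E. coli. It replicates from a p15A origin, is listed as low copy, and is selected through a tetracycline efflux gene (TcR) driven by its own tet promoter. p15A is compatible with ColE1-type plasmids, so it can in principle coexist with a second vector. Expression is controlled by the araBAD promoter together with the divergently transcribed araC regulator, which makes transcription of the insert arabinose-inducible. An rrnB T1 terminator lies downstream of the cassette. Short annotated fragments of IS1, RSF ori and rop appear to be backbone remnants rather than functional parts.

The roughly 1.2 kb insert is a superfolder GFP reading frame circularly permuted after residue 52 and embedded in a permuted td group I intron arrangement. In such permuted intron–exon designs, the intron halves flank the coding sequence so that self-splicing joins the ends of the transcript into a closed RNA circle. The feature table marks the GFP as two fragments that run across the plasmid's numbering origin, with a TEV protease site at their junction. The intron halves themselves are not annotated. The record also lists a 6x His tag, although its position is not stated. This variant carries two evolved substitutions in the translation initiation sequence, C-15A and G4C. According to the record and the associated publication title, the construct serves loopable translation, in which ribosomes repeatedly traverse a circular message to make repetitive proteins. The TEV site presumably allows such products to be cleaved into monomer units.
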