Addgene plasmid #177205: pBAD-tdTEVDB_C-15A/G4C
Purpose: Permuted td intron with evolved initiation sequence for the expression of circular mRNA
Depositing lab: Stephen Fried. Depositing organization: Johns Hopkins University and School of Medicine. Publication: Optimized Loopable Translation as a Platform for the Synthesis of Repetitive Proteins. Lee SO, Xie Q, Fried SD. ACS Cent Sci. 2021 Oct 27;7(10):1736-1750. doi: 10.1021/acscentsci.1c00574. Epub 2021 Sep 24. PubMed 34729417.
Backbone
  Vector backbone: pBAD
  Backbone size w/o insert (bp): 3912
  Total vector size (bp): 4999
  Vector type: Bacterial Expression
Growth in bacteria
  Bacterial resistance: Tetracycline, 10 μg/mL
  Growth temperature: 37°C
  Growth strain: DH5alpha
  Growth instructions: 20 mM Mg2+ for optimal protein expression
  Copy number: Low Copy
Gene/Insert
  Gene/Insert name: Permuted GFP with evolved initiation sequence for circular mRNA
  Species: Synthetic; Aequorea victoria
  Insert size (bp): 1163
  Mutation: Permuted sfGFP after residue 52 & Changed Cytosine -15 to Adenine and Guanine 4 to Cytosine in the initiation sequence
  GenBank ID: GenBank: AKC96462.1
  Promoter: araBAD
  Tag / fusion protein: 6x His
  Cloning method: Gibson Cloning
  Sequencing primers: 5′ 5' ACTCTCTACTGTTTCTCCATACCC 3'; 3′ 5' CCTTTCGTTTTATTTGATGCCTGG 3'
Terms and licenses: Academic/Nonprofit Terms; Industry Terms: Not Available to Industry
How to cite: pBAD-tdTEVDB_C-15A/G4C was a gift from Stephen Fried (Addgene plasmid # 177205 ; http://n2t.net/addgene:177205 ; RRID:Addgene_177205)
